>Addgene plasmid #143295 | TFORF1563 | addgene full sequence | sequence record 400293 | Addgene NGS Result
TTAATGTAGTCTTATGCAATACTCTTGTAGTCTTGCAACATGGTAACGATGAGTTAGCAACATGCCTTAC
AAGGAGAGAAAAAGCACCGTGCATGCCGATTGGTGGAAGTAAGGTGGTACGATCGTGCCTTATTAGGAAG
GCAACAGACGGGTCTGACATGGATTGGACGAACCACTGAATTGCCGCATTGCAGAGATATTGTATTTAAG
TGCCTAGCTCGATACATAAACGGGTCTCTCTGGTTAGACCAGATCTGAGCCTGGGAGCTCTCTGGCTAAC
TAGGGAACCCACTGCTTAAGCCTCAATAAAGCTTGCCTTGAGTGCTTCAAGTAGTGTGTGCCCGTCTGTT
GTGTGACTCTGGTAACTAGAGATCCCTCAGACCCTTTTAGTCAGTGTGGAAAATCTCTAGCAGTGGCGCC
CGAACAGGGACTTGAAAGCGAAAGGGAAACCAGAGGAGCTCTCTCGACGCAGGACTCGGCTTGCTGAAGC
GCGCACGGCAAGAGGCGAGGGGCGGCGACTGGTGAGTACGCCAAAAATTTTGACTAGCGGAGGCTAGAAG
GAGAGAGATGGGTGCGAGAGCGTCAGTATTAAGCGGGGGAGAATTAGATCGCGATGGGAAAAAATTCGGT
TAAGGCCAGGGGGAAAGAAAAAATATAAATTAAAACATATAGTATGGGCAAGCAGGGAGCTAGAACGATT
CGCAGTTAATCCTGGCCTGTTAGAAACATCAGAAGGCTGTAGACAAATACTGGGACAGCTACAACCATCC
CTTCAGACAGGATCAGAAGAACTTAGATCATTATATAATACAGTAGCAACCCTCTATTGTGTGCATCAAA
GGATAGAGATAAAAGACACCAAGGAAGCTTTAGACAAGATAGAGGAAGAGCAAAACAAAAGTAAGACCAC
CGCACAGCAAGCGGCCGCTGATCTTCAGACCTGGAGGAGGAGATATGAGGGACAATTGGAGAAGTGAATT
ATATAAATATAAAGTAGTAAAAATTGAACCATTAGGAGTAGCACCCACCAAGGCAAAGAGAAGAGTGGTG
CAGAGAGAAAAAAGAGCAGTGGGAATAGGAGCTTTGTTCCTTGGGTTCTTGGGAGCAGCAGGAAGCACTA
TGGGCGCAGCGTCAATGACGCTGACGGTACAGGCCAGACAATTATTGTCTGGTATAGTGCAGCAGCAGAA
CAATTTGCTGAGGGCTATTGAGGCGCAACAGCATCTGTTGCAACTCACAGTCTGGGGCATCAAGCAGCTC
CAGGCAAGAATCCTGGCTGTGGAAAGATACCTAAAGGATCAACAGCTCCTGGGGATTTGGGGTTGCTCTG
GAAAACTCATTTGCACCACTGCTGTGCCTTGGAATGCTAGTTGGAGTAATAAATCTCTGGAACAGATTTG
GAATCACACGACCTGGATGGAGTGGGACAGAGAAATTAACAATTACACAAGCTTAATACACTCCTTAATT
GAAGAATCGCAAAACCAGCAAGAAAAGAATGAACAAGAATTATTGGAATTAGATAAATGGGCAAGTTTGT
GGAATTGGTTTAACATAACAAATTGGCTGTGGTATATAAAATTATTCATAATGATAGTAGGAGGCTTGGT
AGGTTTAAGAATAGTTTTTGCTGTACTTTCTATAGTGAATAGAGTTAGGCAGGGATATTCACCATTATCG
TTTCAGACCCACCTCCCAACCCCGAGGGGACCCATGCATTGCATCTCAATTAGTCAGCAACCAGGTGTGG
AAAGTCCCCAGGCTCCCCAGCAGGCAGAAGTATGCAAAGCATGCGTCTCAATTAGTCAGCAACCATAGTC
CCGCCCCTAACTCCGCCCATCCCGCCCCTAACTCCGCCCAGTTCCGCCCATTCTCCGCCCCATGGCTGAC
TAATTTTTTTTATTTATGCAGAGGCCGAGGCCGCCTCGGCCTCTGAGCTATTCCAGAAGTAGTGAGGAGG
CTTTTTTGGAGGCCTAGGCTTTTGCAAAAAGCTTTCTAGAGGTACCACCGGAGCTTACCATGACCGAGTA
CAAGCCCACGGTGCGCCTCGCCACCCGCGACGACGTCCCCAGGGCCGTACGCACCCTCGCCGCCGCGTTC
GCCGACTACCCCGCCACGCGCCACACCGTCGATCCGGACCGCCACATCGAGCGGGTCACCGAGCTGCAAG
AACTCTTCCTCACGCGCGTCGGGCTCGACATCGGCAAGGTGTGGGTCGCGGACGACGGCGCCGCCGTGGC
GGTCTGGACCACGCCGGAGAGCGTCGAAGCGGGGGCGGTGTTCGCCGAGATCGGCCCGCGCATGGCCGAG
TTGAGCGGTTCCCGGCTGGCCGCGCAGCAACAGATGGAAGGCCTCCTGGCGCCGCACCGGCCCAAGGAGC
CCGCGTGGTTCCTGGCCACCGTCGGCGTCTCGCCCGACCACCAGGGCAAGGGTCTGGGCAGCGCCGTCGT
GCTCCCCGGAGTGGAGGCGGCCGAGCGCGCCGGGGTGCCCGCCTTCCTGGAGACCTCCGCGCCCCGCAAC
CTCCCCTTCTACGAGCGGCTCGGCTTCACCGTCACCGCCGACGTCGAGGTGCCCGAAGGACCGCGCACCT
GGTGCATGACCCGCAAGCCCGGTGCCAGTTAACGAATTCTAGATCTTGAGACAAATGGCAGTATTCATCC
ACAATTTTAAAAGAAAAGGGGGGATTGGGGGGTACAGTGCAGGGGAAAGAATAGTAGACATAATAGCAAC
AGACATACAAACTAAAGAATTACAAAAACAAATTACAAAAATTCAAAATTTTCGGGTTTATTACAGGGAC
AGCAGAGATCCACTTTGGCGCCGGCTCGAGGCCTGCAGGTGCAAAGATGGATAAAGTTTTAAACAGAGAG
GAATCTTTGCAGCTAATGGACCTTCTAGGTCTTGAAAGGAGTGGGAATTGGCTCCGGTGCCCGTCAGTGG
GCAGAGCGCACATCGCCCACAGTCCCCGAGAAGTTGGGGGGAGGGGTCGGCAATTGAACCGGTGCCTAGA
GAAGGTGGCGCGGGGTAAACTGGGAAAGTGATGTCGTGTACTGGCTCCGCCTTTTTCCCGAGGGTGGGGG
AGAACCGTATATAAGTGCAGTAGTCGCCGTGAACGTTCTTTTTCGCAACGGGTTTGCCGCCAGAACACAG
GTAAGTGCCGTGTGTGGTTCCCGCGGGCCTGGCCTCTTTACGGGTTATGGCCCTTGCGTGCCTTGAATTA
CTTCCACCTGGCTGCAGTACGTGATTCTTGATCCCGAGCTTCGGGTTGGAAGTGGGTGGGAGAGTTCGAG
GCCTTGCGCTTAAGGAGCCCCTTCGCCTCGTGCTTGAGTTGAGGCCTGGCCTGGGCGCTGGGGCCGCCGC
GTGCGAATCTGGTGGCACCTTCGCGCCTGTCTCGCTGCTTTCGATAAGTCTCTAGCCATTTAAAATTTTT
GATGACCTGCTGCGACGCTTTTTTTCTGGCAAGATAGTCTTGTAAATGCGGGCCAAGATCTGCACACTGG
TATTTCGGTTTTTGGGGCCGCGGGCGGCGACGGGGCCCGTGCGTCCCAGCGCACATGTTCGGCGAGGCGG
GGCCTGCGAGCGCGGCCACCGAGAATCGGACGGGGGTAGTCTCAAGCTGGCCGGCCTGCTCTGGTGCCTG
GCCTCGCGCCGCCGTGTATCGCCCCGCCCTGGGCGGCAAGGCTGGCCCGGTCGGCACCAGTTGCGTGAGC
GGAAAGATGGCCGCTTCCCGGCCCTGCTGCAGGGAGCTCAAAATGGAGGACGCGGCGCTCGGGAGAGCGG
GCGGGTGAGTCACCCACACAAAGGAAAAGGGCCTTTCCGTCCTCAGCCGTCGCTTCATGTGACTCCACGG
AGTACCGGGCGCCGTCCAGGCACCTCGATTAGTTCTCGAGCTTTTGGAGTACGTCGTCTTTAGGTTGGGG
GGAGGGGTTTTATGCGATGGAGTTTCCCCACACTGAGTGGGTGGAGACTGAAGTTAGGCCAGCTTGGCAC
TTGATGTAATTCTCCTTGGAATTTGCCCTTTTTGAGTTTGGATCTTGGTTCATTCTCAAGCCTCAGACAG
TGGTTCAAAGTTTTTTTCTTCCATTTCAGGTGTCGTGAGGCTAGCACCGCCACCATGTTTTGTTTTGTTT
TTCAGGAACTGTTGACATTCAGGGATGTGACCATAGAATTCTCTCTGGAGGAGTGGGAGTTTCTGAACCC
TGCTCAGCAGAGTTTGTATAGGAAAGTGATGCTAGAGAACTACAGAAACCTGGTCTCTCTGGGTCTTACT
GTTTCTAAGCCAGAACTGATTAGCCGTCTGGAGCAAAGACAGGAGCCCTGGAATGTGAAGAGACATGAGA
CCATAGCCAAACCCCCAGCTATGTCTTCTCATTACACTGAAGACCTTTTGCCAGAACAGTGCATGCAAGA
TTCATTCCAAAAAGTGATACTGAGAAGATATGGAAGCTGTGGACTTGAGGATTTACACTTAAGGAAGGAT
GGGGAAAATGTGGGTGAGTGTAAGGATCAAAAAGAAATTTATAATGGACTTAACCAATGTTTGTCAACTC
TACCTAGCAAAATTTTCCCATATAATAAATGTGTGAAAGTCTTTAGTAAATCATCAAATCTAAATAGAGA
AAACATAAGACATACTACAGAGAAACTTTTCAAATGTATGCAATGTGGCAAAGTCTTTAAATCTCACTCA
GGCCTTTCTTATCATAAGATAATTCACACTGAAGAGAAACTCTGCATATGTGAGGAATGTGGCAAAACCT
TTAAGTGGTTCTCATACCTTACTAAACATAAGAGAATTCACACTGGAGAGAAACCATACAAATGTGAAGA
ATGTGGCAAAGCTTTTAACTGGTGCTCGAGTCTTACTAAACATAAGAGAATCCATACTGGTGAGAAACCC
TACAAATGTGAAGAATGTGGAAAAGCCTTTCACTGGTGTTCACCCTTTGTTAGACATAAGAAAATTCATA
CAGGAGAAAAACCCTATACATGTGAAGACTGTGGCAGAGCGTTTAACCGGCACTCACATCTCACCAAACA
TAAGACAATTCACACTGGAAAGAAACCCTACAAATGTAAAGAATGTGGGAAAGCCTTTAACCACTGCTCA
CTACTTACTATACATGAGAGAACCCATACGGGAGAGAAACCCTATAAATGTGAAGAATGTGGCAAAGCTT
TTAACTCATCATCAATTCTTACTGAACATAAGGTAATTCATAGCGGAGAGAAACCCTACAAATGTGAAAA
ATGTGACAAAGTCTTTAAGAGGTTCTCATACCTTACTAAACACAAGAGAATTCACACTGGAGAGAAACCC
TACAAATGTGAAGAATGTGGCAAAGCTTTTAACTGGTCCTCAATCCTTACTGAACATAAGAGAATTCATA
CTGGAGAGAAACCCTACAACTGTGAAGAATGTGGAAAAGCCTTTAATCGGTGCTCACACCTTACTAGACA
TAAGAAAATTCATACTGCCGTCAAACGCTATAAATGTGAAGAATGTGGCAAAGCTTTTAAACGGTGCTCA
CATCTTAATGAACATAAGAGAGTTCAAAGAGGAGAGAAATCCTGCAAGTATAAAAAATGTGGGGAAGCTT
TTAATCACTGCTCAAACCTTACTACGTAGTAATGAACTAGTCCGTAACTTGAAAGTATTTCGATTTCTTG
GCTTTATATATCTTGTGGAAAGGACGACCGACAGAGGGAACGTGGAAACTGACGCGTTAAGTCGACAATC
AACCTCTGGATTACAAAATTTGTGAAAGATTGACTGGTATTCTTAACTATGTTGCTCCTTTTACGCTATG
TGGATACGCTGCTTTAATGCCTTTGTATCATGCTATTGCTTCCCGTATGGCTTTCATTTTCTCCTCCTTG
TATAAATCCTGGTTGCTGTCTCTTTATGAGGAGTTGTGGCCCGTTGTCAGGCAACGTGGCGTGGTGTGCA
CTGTGTTTGCTGACGCAACCCCCACTGGTTGGGGCATTGCCACCACCTGTCAGCTCCTTTCCGGGACTTT
CGCTTTCCCCCTCCCTATTGCCACGGCGGAACTCATCGCCGCCTGCCTTGCCCGCTGCTGGACAGGGGCT
CGGCTGTTGGGCACTGACAATTCCGTGGTGTTGTCGGGGAAATCATCGTCCTTTCCTTGGCTGCTCGCCT
GTGTTGCCACCTGGATTCTGCGCGGGACGTCCTTCTGCTACGTCCCTTCGGCCCTCAATCCAGCGGACCT
TCCTTCCCGCGGCCTGCTGCCGGCTCTGCGGCCTCTTCCGCGTCTTCGCCTTCGCCCTCAGACGAGTCGG
ATCTCCCTTTGGGCCGCCTCCCCGCGTCGACTTTAAGACCAATGACTTACAAGGCAGCTGTAGATCTTAG
CCACTTTTTAAAAGAAAAGGGGGGACTGGAAGGGCTAATTCACTCCCAACGAAGACAAGATCTGCTTTTT
GCTTGTACTGGGTCTCTCTGGTTAGACCAGATCTGAGCCTGGGAGCTCTCTGGCTAACTAGGGAACCCAC
TGCTTAAGCCTCAATAAAGCTTGCCTTGAGTGCTTCAAGTAGTGTGTGCCCGTCTGTTGTGTGACTCTGG
TAACTAGAGATCCCTCAGACCCTTTTAGTCAGTGTGGAAAATCTCTAGCAGTACGTATAGTAGTTCATGT
CATCTTATTATTCAGTATTTATAACTTGCAAAGAAATGAATATCAGAGAGTGAGAGGAACTTGTTTATTG
CAGCTTATAATGGTTACAAATAAAGCAATAGCATCACAAATTTCACAAATAAAGCATTTTTTTCACTGCA
TTCTAGTTGTGGTTTGTCCAAACTCATCAATGTATCTTATCATGTCTGGCTCTAGCTATCCCGCCCCTAA
CTCCGCCCATCCCGCCCCTAACTCCGCCCAGTTCCGCCCATTCTCCGCCCCATGGCTGACTAATTTTTTT
TATTTATGCAGAGGCCGAGGCCGCCTCGGCCTCTGAGCTATTCCAGAAGTAGTGAGGAGGCTTTTTTGGA
GGCCTAGGGACGTACCCAATTCGCCCTATAGTGAGTCGTATTACGCGCGCTCACTGGCCGTCGTTTTACA
ACGTCGTGACTGGGAAAACCCTGGCGTTACCCAACTTAATCGCCTTGCAGCACATCCCCCTTTCGCCAGC
TGGCGTAATAGCGAAGAGGCCCGCACCGATCGCCCTTCCCAACAGTTGCGCAGCCTGAATGGCGAATGGG
[124 nt withheld, positions 7211-7334]
C
[91 nt withheld, positions 7336-7426]
A
[49 nt withheld, positions 7428-7476]
CCTTTGACGTTGGAGTCCACGTTCTTT
[37 nt withheld, positions 7504-7540]
ACCCTATCTCGGTCTATTCTTTTGATTTATAAGGGATTTTGCCGATTTCGGCCTATTGGTTAAAAAATGA
GCTGATTTAACAAAAATTTAACGCGAATTTTAACAAAATATTAACGCTTACAATTTAGGTGGCACTTTTC
GGGGAAATGTGCGCGGAACCCCTATTTGTTTATTTTTCTAAATACATTCAAATATGTATCCGCTCATGAG
ACAATAACCCTGATAAATGCTTCAATAATATTGAAAAAGGAAGAGTATGAGTATTCAACATTTCCGTGTC
GCCCTTATTCCCTTTTTTGCGGCATTTTGCCTTCCTGTTTTTGCTCACCCAGAAACGCTGGTGAAAGTAA
AAGATGCTGAAGATCAGTTGGGTGCACGAGTGGGTTACATCGAACTGGATCTCAACAGCGGTAAGATCCT
TGAGAGTTTTCGCCCCGAAGAACGTTTTCCAATGATGAGCACTTTTAAAGTTCTGCTATGTGGCGCGGTA
TTATCCCGTATTGACGCCGGGCAAGAGCAACTCGGTCGCCGCATACACTATTCTCAGAATGACTTGGTTG
AGTACTCACCAGTCACAGAAAAGCATCTTACGGATGGCATGACAGTAAGAGAATTATGCAGTGCTGCCAT
AACCATGAGTGATAACACTGCGGCCAACTTACTTCTGACAACGATCGGAGGACCGAAGGAGCTAACCGCT
TTTTTGCACAACATGGGGGATCATGTAACTCGCCTTGATCGTTGGGAACCGGAGCTGAATGAAGCCATAC
CAAACGACGAGCGTGACACCACGATGCCTGTAGCAATGGCAACAACGTTGCGCAAACTATTAACTGGCGA
ACTACTTACTCTAGCTTCCCGGCAACAATTAATAGACTGGATGGAGGCGGATAAAGTTGCAGGACCACTT
CTGCGCTCGGCCCTTCCGGCTGGCTGGTTTATTGCTGATAAATCTGGAGCCGGTGAGCGTGGGTCTCGCG
GTATCATTGCAGCACTGGGGCCAGATGGTAAGCCCTCCCGTATCGTAGTTATCTACACGACGGGGAGTCA
GGCAACTATGGATGAACGAAATAGACAGATCGCTGAGATAGGTGCCTCACTGATTAAGCATTGGTAACTG
TCAGACCAAGTTTACTCATATATACTTTAGATTGATTTAAAACTTCATTTTTAATTTAAAAGGATCTAGG
TGAAGATCCTTTTTGATAATCTCATGACCAAAATCCCTTAACGTGAGTTTTCGTTCCACTGAGCGTCAGA
CCCCGTAGAAAAGATCAAAGGATCTTCTTGAGATCCTTTTTTTCTGCGCGTAATCTGCTGCTTGCAAACA
AAAAAACCACCGCTACCAGCGGTGGTTTGTTTGCCGGATCAAGAGCTACCAACTCTTTTTCCGAAGGTAA
CTGGCTTCAGCAGAGCGCAGATACCAAATACTGTTCTTCTAGTGTAGCCGTAGTTAGGCCACCACTTCAA
GAACTCTGTAGCACCGCCTACATACCTCGCTCTGCTAATCCTGTTACCAGTGGCTGCTGCCAGTGGCGAT
AAGTCGTGTCTTACCGGGTTGGACTCAAGACGATAGTTACCGGATAAGGCGCAGCGGTCGGGCTGAACGG
GGGGTTCGTGCACACAGCCCAGCTTGGAGCGAACGACCTACACCGAACTGAGATACCTACAGCGTGAGCT
ATGAGAAAGCGCCACGCTTCCCGAAGGGAGAAAGGCGGACAGGTATCCGGTAAGCGGCAGGGTCGGAACA
GGAGAGCGCACGAGGGAGCTTCCAGGGGGAAACGCCTGGTATCTTTATAGTCCTGTCGGGTTTCGCCACC
TCTGACTTGAGCGTCGATTTTTGTGATGCTCGTCAGGGGGGCGGAGCCTATGGAAAAACGCCAGCAACGC
GGCCTTTTTACGGTTCCTGGCCTTTTGCTGGCCTTTTGCTCACATGTTCTTTCCTGCGTTATCCCCTGAT
TCTGTGGATAACCGTATTACCGCCTTTGAGTGAGCTGATACCGCTCGCCGCAGCCGAACGACCGAGCGCA
GCGAGTCAGTGAGCGAGGAAGCGGAAGAGCGCCCAATACGCAAACCGCCTCTCCCCGCGCGTTGGCCGAT
TCATTAATGCAGCTGGCACGACAGGTTTCCCGACTGGAAAGCGGGCAGTGAGCGCAACGCAATTAATGTG
AGTTAGCTCACTCATTAGGCACCCCAGGCTTTACACTTTATGCTTCCGGCTCGTATGTTGTGTGGAATTG
TGAGCGGATAACAATTTCACACAGGAAACAGCTATGACCATGATTACGCCAAGCGCGCAATTAACCCTCA
CTAAAGGGAACAAAAGCTGGAGCTGCAAGC
Features (pLannotate 1.2.2; 31 found; start..end, strand, type, name):
      5..231     +  promoter       RSV promoter: Rous sarcoma virus enhancer/promoter
    232..412     +  LTR            5' LTR (truncated): truncated 5' long terminal repeat (LTR) from HIV-1
    459..584     +  misc_feature   HIV-1 Ψ: packaging signal of human immunodeficiency virus type 1
    568..931     +  CDS            HIV-1 gag (fragment): gag protein from human immunodeficiency virus 1; gag
   1077..1310    +  misc_feature   RRE: The Rev response element (RRE) of HIV-1 allows for Rev-dependent mRNA export from the nucleus to the cytoplasm.
   1687..1713    +  CDS            Rev (fragment): human immunodeficiency virus 1 (HIV-1) Rev protein; rev; enhances nuclear export of unspliced and incompletely spliced viral mRNAs
   1720..1743    +  promoter       SV40 promoter (fragment): SV40 early promoter
   1744..1815    +  promoter       SV40 promoter (fragment): SV40 enhancer and early promoter
   1839..1974    +  rep_origin     SV40 ori: SV40 origin of replication
   2020..2616    +  CDS            PuroR (fragment): puromycin N-acetyltransferase; pac from Streptomyces; confers resistance to puromycin
   2665..2782    +  misc_feature   cPPT/CTS: central polypurine tract and central termination sequence of HIV-1
   2847..2913    +  CDS            small t antigen (fragment): SV40 (simian virus 40) small t antigen
   2920..4098    +  promoter       EF-1α promoter: strong constitutive promoter for human elongation factor EF-1α
   4139..4495    +  CDS            ZNF720 (fragment): ZN720_HUMAN - Experimental evidence at protein level: Swiss-Prot protein existence level 1. From Homo sapiens (Human).
   5642..5695    +  promoter       U6 promoter (fragment): RNA polymerase III promoter for human U6 snRNA
   5737..6325    +  misc_feature   WPRE: woodchuck hepatitis virus posttranscriptional regulatory element
   6376..6395    +  misc_feature   cPPT/CTS (fragment): central polypurine tract and central termination sequence of HIV-1
   6397..6630    +  LTR            3' LTR (ΔU3): self-inactivating 3' long terminal repeat (LTR) from HIV-1
   6708..6829    +  polyA_signal   SV40 poly(A) signal: SV40 polyadenylation signal
   6869..7004    +  rep_origin     SV40 ori: SV40 origin of replication
   7025..7043    -  promoter       T7 promoter: promoter for bacteriophage T7 RNA polymerase
   7051..7206    +  CDS            lacZα (fragment): LacZα fragment of β-galactosidase; lacZ fragment
   7211..7639    +  rep_origin     f1 ori (sequence partly withheld): f1 bacteriophage origin of replication; arrow indicates direction of (+) strand synthesis
   7692..7796    +  promoter       AmpR promoter: bla
   7797..8657    +  CDS            AmpR: β-lactamase; bla; confers resistance to ampicillin, carbenicillin, and related antibiotics
   8828..9416    +  rep_origin     ori: high-copy-number ColE1/pMB1/pBR322/pUC origin of replication
   9599..9691    +  CDS            lacI (fragment): lac repressor; lacI; The lac repressor binds to the lac operator to inhibit transcription in E. coli. This inhibition can be relieved by adding lactose or isopropyl-β-D-thiogalactopyranoside (IPTG).
   9704..9725    +  protein_bind   CAP binding site: CAP binding activates transcription in the presence of cAMP. E. coli catabolite activator protein
   9740..9770    +  promoter       lac promoter: promoter for the E. coli lac operon
   9778..9794    +  protein_bind   lac operator: The lac repressor binds to the lac operator to inhibit transcription in E. coli. This inhibition can be relieved by adding lactose or isopropyl-β-D-thiogalactopyranoside (IPTG). lac repressor encoded by lacI
   9839..9857    +  promoter       T3 promoter: promoter for bacteriophage T3 RNA polymerase
