[The description below was written by a language model from this plasmid's Addgene catalogue record and pLannotate feature annotations shown in this document.]
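Description:
TFORF1563 is a third-generation-style, self-inactivating lentiviral expression plasmid built on the pLX_TRC317 backbone and carrying the human zinc-finger transcription factor ZNF682 as its open reading frame. It belongs to a large barcoded transcription factor ORF collection in which each construct pairs one ORF with a unique 24-bp barcode, so that the factors present in cells can be identified by barcode sequencing in pooled overexpression screens, such as those used to study directed differentiation. In bacteria the plasmid is maintained by a high-copy ColE1/pUC origin and selected with ampicillin through the bla gene. An f1 origin and leftover lac/T7/T3 cloning-vector elements are also present. The depositor warns that recombination can occur, which is a common problem with LTR-containing plasmids.

The viral genome is transcribed from an RSV promoter fused to a truncated HIV-1 5' LTR. It includes the Ψ packaging signal, a gag fragment, the RRE for Rev-dependent nuclear export, a cPPT/CTS, a WPRE to enhance transcript expression, and a ΔU3 3' LTR followed by an SV40 polyadenylation signal. Two cassettes sit within this unit. An SV40 early promoter drives puromycin N-acetyltransferase for selecting transduced mammalian cells, and a downstream EF-1α promoter drives the ZNF682 ORF, which was produced by gene synthesis. The automated annotation labels only the start of the ORF region, as a ZNF720 fragment. This most likely reflects homology between related zinc-finger proteins rather than a different insert. The barcode itself is not annotated in the feature table, and the record lists no epitope tag or reporter.
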