Addgene plasmid #143295: TFORF1563
Purpose: Lentiviral vector for overexpressing transcription factor ORFs with unique 24-bp barcodes. Barcodes facilitate identification of transcription factors in pooled screens.
Depositing lab: Feng Zhang. Depositing organization: Broad Institute. Publication: A transcription factor atlas of directed differentiation. Joung J, Ma S, Tay T, Geiger-Schuller KR, Kirchgatterer PC, Verdine VK, Guo B, Arias-Garcia MA, Allen WE, Singh A, Kuksenko O, Abudayyeh OO, Gootenberg JS, Fu Z, Macrae RK, Buenrostro JD, Regev A, Zhang F. Cell. 2023 Jan 5;186(1):209-229.e26. doi: 10.1016/j.cell.2022.11.026. PubMed 36608654.
Backbone
  Vector backbone: pLX_TRC317
  Backbone manufacturer: Broad Institute Genetic Perturbation Platform
  Backbone size w/o insert (bp): 8264
  Vector type: Mammalian Expression, Lentiviral
  Selectable markers: Puromycin
Growth in bacteria
  Bacterial resistance: Ampicillin, 100 μg/mL
  Growth temperature: 37°C
  Growth strain: NEB Stable
  Copy number: High Copy
Gene/Insert
  Gene/Insert name: ZNF682
  Species: H. sapiens (human)
  Insert size (bp): 1616
  Entrez Gene: ZNF682 (a.k.a. BC39498_3)
  Promoter: EF1a
  Cloning method: Unknown
  Sequencing primers: 5′ GGGTGGAGACTGAAGTTAGGCCAG; 3′ CACATAGCGTAAAAGGAGCAACATAG
Terms and licenses: Academic/Nonprofit Terms; Industry Terms: Not Available to Industry
Depositor comments: XM_017027455,ENST00000597972 . The transcription factor ORF portion of this plasmid was synthesized by Genewiz. Please test multiple small colonies in case of plasmid recombination. To make this collection available in a timely manner, a portion of this collection was not fully sequenced by Addgene. If an Addgene verified full plasmid sequence is not available, please contact us prior to placing an order to request the full sequence.
How to cite: TFORF1563 was a gift from Feng Zhang (Addgene plasmid # 143295 ; http://n2t.net/addgene:143295 ; RRID:Addgene_143295)
