>Addgene plasmid #143295 | TFORF1563 | depositor partial sequence | sequence record 282023 | Insert
ACCGCCACCATGTTTTGTTTTGTTTTTCAGGAACTGTTGACATTCAGGGATGTGACCATAGAATTCTCTC
TGGAGGAGTGGGAGTTTCTGAACCCTGCTCAGCAGAGTTTGTATAGGAAAGTGATGCTAGAGAACTACAG
AAACCTGGTCTCTCTGGGTCTTACTGTTTCTAAGCCAGAACTGATTAGCCGTCTGGAGCAAAGACAGGAG
CCCTGGAATGTGAAGAGACATGAGACCATAGCCAAACCCCCAGCTATGTCTTCTCATTACACTGAAGACC
TTTTGCCAGAACAGTGCATGCAAGATTCATTCCAAAAAGTGATACTGAGAAGATATGGAAGCTGTGGACT
TGAGGATTTACACTTAAGGAAGGATGGGGAAAATGTGGGTGAGTGTAAGGATCAAAAAGAAATTTATAAT
GGACTTAACCAATGTTTGTCAACTCTACCTAGCAAAATTTTCCCATATAATAAATGTGTGAAAGTCTTTA
GTAAATCATCAAATCTAAATAGAGAAAACATAAGACATACTACAGAGAAACTTTTCAAATGTATGCAATG
TGGCAAAGTCTTTAAATCTCACTCAGGCCTTTCTTATCATAAGATAATTCACACTGAAGAGAAACTCTGC
ATATGTGAGGAATGTGGCAAAACCTTTAAGTGGTTCTCATACCTTACTAAACATAAGAGAATTCACACTG
GAGAGAAACCATACAAATGTGAAGAATGTGGCAAAGCTTTTAACTGGTGCTCGAGTCTTACTAAACATAA
GAGAATCCATACTGGTGAGAAACCCTACAAATGTGAAGAATGTGGAAAAGCCTTTCACTGGTGTTCACCC
TTTGTTAGACATAAGAAAATTCATACAGGAGAAAAACCCTATACATGTGAAGACTGTGGCAGAGCGTTTA
ACCGGCACTCACATCTCACCAAACATAAGACAATTCACACTGGAAAGAAACCCTACAAATGTAAAGAATG
TGGGAAAGCCTTTAACCACTGCTCACTACTTACTATACATGAGAGAACCCATACGGGAGAGAAACCCTAT
AAATGTGAAGAATGTGGCAAAGCTTTTAACTCATCATCAATTCTTACTGAACATAAGGTAATTCATAGCG
GAGAGAAACCCTACAAATGTGAAAAATGTGACAAAGTCTTTAAGAGGTTCTCATACCTTACTAAACACAA
GAGAATTCACACTGGAGAGAAACCCTACAAATGTGAAGAATGTGGCAAAGCTTTTAACTGGTCCTCAATC
CTTACTGAACATAAGAGAATTCATACTGGAGAGAAACCCTACAACTGTGAAGAATGTGGAAAAGCCTTTA
ATCGGTGCTCACACCTTACTAGACATAAGAAAATTCATACTGCCGTCAAACGCTATAAATGTGAAGAATG
TGGCAAAGCTTTTAAACGGTGCTCACATCTTAATGAACATAAGAGAGTTCAAAGAGGAGAGAAATCCTGC
AAGTATAAAAAATGTGGGGAAGCTTTTAATCACTGCTCAAACCTTACTACGTAGTAATGAACTAGTCCGT
AACTTGAAAGTATTTCGATTTCTTGGCTTTATATATCTTGTGGAAAGGACGACCGACAGAGGGAACGTGG
AAACTG
