>Addgene plasmid #143295 | TFORF1563 | depositor partial sequence | sequence record 282024 | Barcode
CCGACAGAGGGAACGTGGAAACTG
